Addgene plasmid #14869: NucCKAR
Depositing lab: Alexandra Newton. Depositing organization: University of California, San Diego (UCSD). Publication: Targeting protein kinase C activity reporter to discrete intracellular regions reveals spatiotemporal differences in agonist-dependent signaling. Gallegos LL, Kunkel MT, Newton AC. J Biol Chem. 2006 Oct 13. 281(41):30947-56. 10.1074/jbc.M603741200 PubMed 16901905.
Backbone
  Vector backbone: pcDNA3
  Backbone manufacturer: Invitrogen
  Backbone size w/o insert (bp): 5400
  Vector type: Mammalian Expression
Growth in bacteria
  Bacterial resistance: Ampicillin, 100 μg/mL
  Growth temperature: 37°C
  Growth strain: DH5alpha
  Copy number: High Copy
Gene/Insert
  Gene/Insert name: C kinase activity reporter (alt name: CFP-FHA2-peptide-YFP-NLS)
  Tag / fusion protein: CFP (N terminal on insert); YFP (C terminal on insert); NLS (C terminal on insert)
  Cloning method: Restriction Enzyme; 5′ cloning site HindIII (not destroyed); 3′ cloning site XbaI (not destroyed)
  Sequencing primers: 5′ T7
Terms and licenses: Academic/Nonprofit Terms; Industry Terms: Not Available to Industry
Depositor comments: NucCKAR was generated by fusing sequences encoding a basic nuclear localization signal, PKKRKVEDA, to the 3'-end of CKAR .
How to cite: NucCKAR was a gift from Alexandra Newton (Addgene plasmid # 14869 ; http://n2t.net/addgene:14869 ; RRID:Addgene_14869)
