[The description below was written by a language model from this plasmid's Addgene catalogue record.]
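Description:
NucCKAR is a mammalian expression plasmid built on the pcDNA3 backbone (about 5.4 kb without insert) that encodes a nuclear-targeted version of the C kinase activity reporter (CKAR), a genetically encoded FRET sensor for protein kinase C activity. It is maintained in E. coli as a high-copy plasmid under ampicillin selection. The record gives no feature table, so backbone elements are not itemised. The pcDNA3 backbone normally drives inserts from the CMV immediate-early promoter and carries a neomycin resistance cassette for selection in mammalian cells. The listed T7 sequencing primer fits the T7 promoter site that lies upstream of the pcDNA3 polylinker. The reporter cassette sits between HindIII and XbaI sites, both of which were preserved.

The insert is a single fusion protein arranged as CFP, an FHA2 phosphothreonine-binding domain, a PKC substrate peptide, YFP and a C-terminal basic nuclear localization signal. In this type of reporter, phosphorylation of the substrate peptide by PKC promotes its intramolecular binding to the FHA2 domain. The resulting conformational change alters energy transfer between the CFP donor and YFP acceptor, so the ratio of the two emissions gives a reversible, real-time readout of the balance between kinase and phosphatase activity in living cells. According to the depositor, NucCKAR was made by appending the localization signal to the 3′ end of the CKAR coding sequence, which confines the sensor to the nucleus. It belongs to a set of CKAR variants targeted to distinct intracellular regions, used in live-cell imaging to compare the timing and magnitude of agonist-evoked PKC signalling between compartments.
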