>Addgene plasmid #14869 | NucCKAR | addgene partial sequence | sequence record 21436 | SP6 5'-ATTTAGGTGACACTATAG-3'
TTGGGCTGGTACAGCTCTTCCATGCCGTGAGTGATCCCGGCGGCGGTCACGAACTCCAGCAGGACCATGT
GATCGCGCTTCTCGTTGGGGTCTTTGCTCAGCTTGGACTGGTAGCTCAGGTAGTGGTTGTCGGGCAGCAG
CACGGGGCCGTCGCCGATGGGGGTGTTCTGCTGGTAGTGGTCGGCGAGCTGCACGCTGCCGTCCTCGATG
TTGTGGCGGATCTTGAAGTTCACCTTGATGCCGTTCTTCTGCTTGTCGGCCATGATATAGACGTTGTGGC
TGTTGTAGTTGTACTCCAGCTTGTGCCCCAGGATGTTGCCGTCCTCCTTGAAGTCGATGCCCTTCAGCTC
GATGCGGTTCACCAGGGTGTCGCCCTCGAACTTCACCTCGGCGCGGGTCTTGTAGTTGCCGTCGTCCTTG
AAGAAGATGGTGCGCTCCTGGACGTAGCCTTCGGGCATGGCGGACTTGAAGAAGTCGTGCTGCTTCATGT
GGTCGGGGTAGCGGGCGAAGCACATCACGCCGTAGCCGAAGGTGGTCACGAGGGTGGGCCAGGGCACGGG
CAGCTTGCCGGTGGTGCAGATGAACTTCAGGGTCAGCTTGCCGTAAGTGGCATCGCCCTCGCCCTCGCCG
GACACGCTGAACTTGTGGCCGTTTACGTCGCCGTCCAGCTC
